Addgene plasmid #134675: pRSFDuet1-tglA(C51)HIB
Purpose: Expresses His6-TglA(C51), TglH, TglI and TglB in E. Coli
Depositing lab: Wilfred van der Donk. Depositing organization: University of Illinois at Urbana-Champaign. Publication: Use of a scaffold peptide in the biosynthesis of amino acid-derived natural products. Ting CP, Funk MA, Halaby SL, Zhang Z, Gonen T, van der Donk WA. Science. 2019 Jul 19;365(6450):280-284. doi: 10.1126/science.aau6232. PubMed 31320540.
Backbone
  Vector backbone: pRSFDuet1
  Vector type: Bacterial Expression
Growth in bacteria
  Bacterial resistance: Kanamycin, 50 μg/mL
  Growth temperature: 37°C
  Growth strain: DH5alpha
  Copy number: High Copy
Gene/Insert 1
  Gene/Insert name: TglA(C51)
  Species: Pseudomonas syringae pv. maculicola str. ES4326
  Insert size (bp): 153
  Mutation: insertion of cysteine 51
  GenBank ID: EGH61608.1
  Promoter: T7
  Tag / fusion protein: His6 (N terminal on insert)
  Cloning method: Restriction Enzyme; 5′ cloning site NdeI (destroyed during cloning); 3′ cloning site XhoI (destroyed during cloning)
  Sequencing primers: 5′ ACYCDuetUP1; 3′ DuetDOWN1
Gene/Insert 2
  Gene/Insert name: TglH
  Species: Pseudomonas syringae pv. maculicola str. ES4326
  Insert size (bp): 916
  GenBank ID: EGH61609.1
  Promoter: T7
  Tag / fusion protein: His6 (N terminal on insert)
  Cloning method: Restriction Enzyme; 5′ cloning site NdeI (destroyed during cloning); 3′ cloning site XhoI (destroyed during cloning)
  Sequencing primers: 5′ ACYCDuetUP1; 3′ DuetDOWN1
Gene/Insert 3
  Gene/Insert name: TglI
  Species: Pseudomonas syringae pv. maculicola str. ES4326
  Insert size (bp): 810
  GenBank ID: EGH61610.1
  Promoter: T7
  Cloning method: Restriction Enzyme; 5′ cloning site NdeI (destroyed during cloning); 3′ cloning site XhoI (destroyed during cloning)
  Sequencing primers: 5′ ACYCDuetUP1; 3′ DuetDOWN1
Gene/Insert 4
  Gene/Insert name: TglB
  Species: Pseudomonas syringae pv. maculicola str. ES4326
  Insert size (bp): 2448
  GenBank ID: EGH61611.1
  Promoter: T7
  Cloning method: Restriction Enzyme; 5′ cloning site NdeI (destroyed during cloning); 3′ cloning site XhoI (destroyed during cloning)
  Sequencing primers: 5′ ACYCDuetUP1; 3′ DuetDOWN1
Terms and licenses: Academic/Nonprofit Terms; Industry Terms: Not Available to Industry
How to cite: pRSFDuet1-tglA(C51)HIB was a gift from Wilfred van der Donk (Addgene plasmid # 134675 ; http://n2t.net/addgene:134675 ; RRID:Addgene_134675)
