[The description below was written by a language model from this plasmid's Addgene catalogue record and pLannotate feature annotations shown in this document.]
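Description:
pRSFDuet1-tglA(C51)HIB is a bacterial co-expression plasmid built on the pRSFDuet1 backbone and designed to produce four proteins from Pseudomonas syringae pv. maculicola str. ES4326 together in E. coli. It replicates from the RSF1030 origin, which is high copy and compatible with other common origins, so it can be maintained alongside additional plasmids. Selection is by kanamycin through an aph(3')-Ia resistance gene. The backbone also carries lacI with its own promoter, supplying the repressor that acts on the plasmid's lac operators.

The inserts are tglA(C51), tglH, tglI and tglB. TglA(C51) is a small peptide (about 150 bp coding region) modified by insertion of a cysteine at position 51 and carrying an N-terminal His6 tag. The catalogue purpose line assigns His6 only to TglA, although the insert fields also list an N-terminal His6 tag for TglH. All four genes are recorded as T7-driven. In the 8,189 nt sequence, the annotation shows a T7 promoter/lac operator followed by the T7 gene 10 ribosome binding site at the start of the record. A second T7 promoter/lac operator lies about 4.5 kb downstream, shortly before S-tag remnants and the T7 terminator. The tgl genes themselves are not annotated, but the unannotated region between the two promoters is large enough to hold all four, which suggests they sit in the first expression site, with the second cassette apparently empty. Expression would be IPTG-inducible in a host supplying T7 RNA polymerase.

The associated publication concerns the use of a scaffold peptide in the biosynthesis of amino acid-derived natural products. This fits co-expressing the tagged TglA peptide with the TglH, TglI and TglB enzymes so that modified peptide can be recovered by affinity purification.
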