Features (pLannotate 1.2.2; 17 found; start..end, strand, type, name):
     37..59      +  RBS            RBS: efficient ribosome binding site from bacteriophage T7 gene 10 (Olins and Rangwala, 1989)
   4569..4587    +  promoter       T7 promoter: promoter for bacteriophage T7 RNA polymerase
   4588..4612    +  protein_bind   lac operator: The lac repressor binds to the lac operator to inhibit transcription in E. coli. This inhibition can be relieved by adding lactose or isopropyl-β-D-thiogalactopyranoside (IPTG). lac repressor encoded by lacI
   4721..4762    +  CDS            S-Tag (fragment): affinity and epitope tag derived from pancreatic ribonuclease A
   4792..4809    +  CDS            SET1 (fragment): solubility-enhancement tag derived from T7 phage gene 10B
   4817..4864    +  terminator     T7 terminator: transcription terminator for bacteriophage T7 RNA polymerase
   5028..5085    +  promoter       AmpR promoter (fragment): bla
   5094..5909    -  CDS            KanR: aminoglycoside phosphotransferase; aph(3')-Ia; confers resistance to kanamycin in bacteria or G418 (Geneticin®) in eukaryotes
   5910..6001    -  promoter       AmpR promoter: bla
   6017..6766    -  rep_origin     RSF ori: Plasmids containing the RSF 1030 origin of replication can be propagated in E. coli cells that contain additional plasmids with compatible origins.
   6849..6913    -  CDS            TcR (fragment): tetracycline efflux protein; tet; confers resistance to tetracycline
   6928..6949    -  protein_bind   CAP binding site: CAP binding activates transcription in the presence of cAMP. E. coli catabolite activator protein
   6962..8044    -  CDS            lacI: lac repressor; lacI; The lac repressor binds to the lac operator to inhibit transcription in E. coli. This inhibition can be relieved by adding lactose or isopropyl-β-D-thiogalactopyranoside (IPTG).
   8045..8122    -  promoter       lacI promoter: lacI
   8130..8165    -  CDS            TcR (fragment): tetracycline efflux protein; tet; confers resistance to tetracycline
   8168..8186    +  promoter       T7 promoter: promoter for bacteriophage T7 RNA polymerase
   8187..22      +  protein_bind   lac operator (across the origin): The lac repressor binds to the lac operator to inhibit transcription in E. coli. This inhibition can be relieved by adding lactose or isopropyl-β-D-thiogalactopyranoside (IPTG). lac repressor encoded by lacI
>Addgene plasmid #134675 | pRSFDuet1-tglA(C51)HIB | addgene full sequence | sequence record 305916 | Addgene NGS Result
ATTGTGAGCGGATAACAATTCCCCTGTAGAAATAATTTTGTTTAACTTTAATAAGGAGATATACCATGGG
CAGCAGCCATCACCATCATCACCACAGCCAGGATCCGATGGGACAACCCAACGTGCAGTCCGTTGAAAAC
CAGCAAGCGTCCGGCGATGTAAAAGATCTCGAAAACACTCCGCAGGCCACAGAGGAGGCGTTGTTTGAAG
AGTTTGACCTGGATGACATTGAAGTCATCGAGAGCAAGGTCTTTGCCTGCTGAGTGCGCCATGCCCTCTT
GCGTGCCGGATTGTAGGGATACGCAGGAGGGCTTCTTTCATCAGTGCGAGTGTTAGCCATGCCTGATTTC
GTCAAGCCCGCGCCTATCGGAGTGGGTATCCAGTACAACCCCGAAATACTGGACTGGTTTCCATTCGAGG
ATATCCAGGTGGATATTCTGGAGATTTTGCTCGATAACATCATGGCGCCCATGGATGGCCCGCAAATTAT
CAAGCCTTCTGCCCAGGCAATGATTGAGCGGCTAGGGCAAAAATTTACCTTGCTGGCTCACTCCAATTAC
GGCTGCGATTTTGGTTTCAGTGCCCTCGAAGAAACAGCGGCGGTGCAGCGCCATGTACCTCTGGCAAAAA
TGCTCAACAGCCCTTGGGTGGCCAACCATTGTTTCTATGGGGATCAGTCCTGGCTGGATATCTGGAGCAG
TCCCATTCAGTTCTCCGCAGCCGAAGTGGCGCGTTGTGCCGATCGCGCACAGTCGTTGCAGACGCTTTAT
GGCATGCCGCTGGCTCATGAAAATGCCGCCTACTACCTTGAATGCCCAGGCGCCGAAATGCGTGAGGCCG
AGTTTCTGGCAAGACTGGTGCAGCGCTCAGGGACTTTTCTTCACCTTGACCTGCACAACATTTACACCAA
CCACCTCAATCTGAAAGGTTTCGATCTCAAGGACTACATGGACACGCTGCCGCTGGACAAGGTGATTTCG
GTGCATCTGGCCGGAGGAAGCTGGCACGGCGGCCTGTATCACGACTGGCATGACGCCTGCGTGCCCGAGC
CGGTCTGGGACTTGTACGAAGACCTGCTTTCGCGTGCACAGCCCTCTGCTGTGATTCTTGAGTATCAGGG
GCAGGCGCATCATGCCCAGACTAGGATCATGGATGCGTCCGACGAGTCGATGATTGTCAGGGATGTCCAG
CGTGCTCAGGCAATCTGGAGTCGTTACAACAGGCATCCGCAGGAGCGTCAGTATGGAAGCTGAACAGGTA
TGGAAACTGTGGCGGCGCGTTCTGCGCGATGAGCGCCTTCAGGCGCAGTTGTTTTCGGCTACCGATGCCA
CGCACTGGTTGTCAGGTTTCAGCGAGTCCGAAAGCAAGATCCTCTCGGTGTATGCGCAGCAGTTTGACCG
CGTCAAATGGTTCGTCGAGAACTATCAGTTCCGGCTGGTGAACTCTTTTTTGAACGCGCTGGAGACCGGC
GCGCCCTTGTCGTTGCGGGCGTTGCTGCACATAAATGTGGACCTGAATGCGCAATCGAAGGCCTTCCTGC
GTGACAGGCAGTGGCGCGATTACGGGCCGCAGGTCTATACCTATTGTGAAGATGTACTGGGTTTCCTTGC
CGAGGCGGATGAGCTGCAGGGTTATCCTGAAATCCTTGATCTGATGCGGCTGGAGCGCGAATCGGTTCGC
CTGTATCGGGGGTTGGTCGATCCTGAGTCCTTGCCGGCAGACAACCGTTATCAGCGCACCTCAATGGCTC
GTCTTTACGAGACACGTTTTGCCCTGTCTGGCTGGCTCAGACAGAAGGATCAGTTGGGCCTGACACGTCT
GCCCGAGAGCACCGAGCATGTGCTGATCTACCTTCCCACGCTTCAGGCTCGTCACAAGTTCACTTTGATC
AACGCGCAGGCTGCCCGGCTTTACAACTGCCTGGAGCAACCTCAGTCCGCTGCCGGGCTGTTCATGCTGA
TCAATTCGGACTCGGCGTCCGTGCCGGGTAGCGCAGACCTGGCGCTGCTCGACAGGCTGGAACAGCTTAA
CGCGATAAGGAAGCCTTTGTAGCCTATGGAAAGCTCACACTATTTCTGGCTTCGCTCGACCGGGTTTGCG
GTGCATCACCTGACCCGCTTGGGGAAAATGGCCGAATTGCCGTTGCTGAAGGATTTTGAAACCGATTATC
GCTCCCTGAATACTCTACGCGACAGCCTGTTAGAGAAGTCCATAAGCCACTCGTCTCAGGCCTGTCGCAA
GCTGATCCGCAAGCTGAATGAAAACCTGCCGCTGCAAGTGTCTGATCTTCCAGAAGCGCTGCGTGATGAC
GCAGTGGATGAATTGGCGCACTGGAACGAGCGGCTTGGCCGGCTCAAGCAACGTGTCGAAGTGGATCAGG
AATATGCCGTGTTTCTCGAAAGCGCGCGGCAGGCCCTGATTGATTTCGTGAACGATGAAGACGTTGAGCA
GGCCGTGTTCATTTCCAACCCGACCGCGCTGACCCGGCTTCGGGAGCTCAGGCAAGAGCGCCATGCGAGA
ACTGACAGCCGCAAGAAGCAGAAACTGCGCCTGGCCTGGAGCTACGCACAGCGATTCTGTTCAAAAAATG
ATACGTCGAGTTTTTTCGGCCCGCTGGCCTGGGGGCGGTTTGATCGTACGCAGGTCGAGCATGTTCGTAT
CACGCAGCACGGACCCGGCTGGATCAGAGAACGCCATACCTTTTTCGAGAGCTGGGTTGTACAGCGGCTG
GTCGAGCAGTTGAATCGCCATTGCGTTGATGTGCAGTTCATGCCGTTGCAACTCAACCCGGGCTGTTTTT
TGAATCAAGACACGTTGCATCTGCCCGTCAACAAACGTCGTCAAGTCAGTGCCTTGACGGCCAGAGTGCT
GGGTTACATTCAGTGCCAGAGCGCTGTGGCACCGACCCTGTTCGGGTTGCAGGCCGAGTTGCAGGATGTC
AGCGCCGGGCAATTGCGCGACCTGATCGATCATCTGGTCGCCCAGCAGATTGTACGTCGCGGCTGGCAGA
TTTCCCCCAGGGAACGAAAGCCTGTTCAGGTGCTGCACACTTTTCTGGCCGACGCGCGCCTGTCTGATGA
CTTTCGCACTCAGTGGCATGAACGTCTGTCGGGCCTTGAAGCGATTCGGCAAGACTATGCGACAGGCGAT
CTGGCCGTACGCATTGCCAGCCTCGACAAGCTGAACCGGCTGCTTGGCGAAGCCGGCGTGGATATTTCGC
GTGAGAGCGGCGCCATGTATGTCGGTCGCTACCCGGTCTACGAGGATTGTTCGCGCAATATCGATATCAG
CCTGGGTGGCGCCTTACTTGATCAGGTCAATGCCGATCTGGCGCCGTTGATGCGCATTCATCAATGGCTG
ATCAAAGCATGCGCTCGGCAACTGCATGGTTTTTACGCTCAGGTATGGCAACGCCTGCAGGCAGAGGACG
AGCATAATCCGGTGAACTTCCTGGCCTTTCTTGGCGCTGTGCAACCAGTAATTGCACACGCCGAGGCGGG
CATCATCGAAGAACTGGACGCAGTGCTGGCAGACGCCTGGCAGCAGGTCCTGAGCGATAAACACGACCCT
GAACAGGTGCAGTTGACCCATGAGGACATAGAGCGGCTGATTGTCGAGCTGAACACGCGTCTGGATGTTC
GGACGTTCAGCGTATTTGGCAGCCACTTTCACTCTCCGGATTTCCTGATTTCCAGTACCTCGACAGACGC
GCTGAACCAGGGCGACTACTCAATCATTCTGGGAGAGGTCCATCCGGGCGTGCACACCCTCAGTCAGCCG
GTAGCCGAGCCTTTCGGACCGTTCAATAAAGAGATCGAGCAGGAGGTTCGGCAAATATTCGACGGACCTC
GTCTGGTGCTTGCCGACTCGCCGGACAGTTATCAGCGTTCGCATATCGATTGGCCTTTGCTCGAGTGCTA
CCAACAACTGATACTGCCTTCTGGCGGCGGTTGCGTGCCGGCGGATCAGCGCTTTGCCGTCGGCCGTGCT
CGTCTTGTCATGAACGAGGGACGTTTGCGCGTCGAGGATATTGCCGGCCAATTCAGCGAAGACTTGGTGT
GCGTGTATCCCACTCCTATGCACCGACTGGGTTTTGCCTTGGCTGGCAGCGTCGTGGCCAAGAACGACCG
ACGCCGAATAGGCTTGGGCAAGACCTTGTACAAACGCGCCTCGTGGTGGTTCAGTCCAGAGCAACTGCCG
TGCTCTGAATTCAGTGTGGACAAGCTCGACGACGTGCTGGCATGGCGAGCGTGGGCCGTCGAGCACGGTT
TGCCCCGTTATGTGTTCGCCAAGATCGATATCGAACCCAAGCCGATTTTCATTGATTTCGATAACCCGTT
GTCACTCGACGGTGTCAGTAATTCGATGAAGAAAGCGGGGCACGTCAAGTTTTCCGAGATGTGTCCTGCT
CCGGACCAACTGTGGCTCGAAGAAACGCGCGGGCATTTCTGTTGTGAAATACGTACAACCTTTAGGGACA
ATGGAGTAACGCGTGATGAATAAGCGGCCGCATAATGCTTAAGTCGAACAGAAAGTAATCGTATTGTACA
CGGCCGCATAATCGAAATTAATACGACTCACTATAGGGGAATTGTGAGCGGATAACAATTCCCCATCTTA
GTATATTAGTTAAGTATAAGAAGGAGATATACATATGGCAGATCTCAATTGGATATCGGCCGGCCACGCG
ATCGCTGACGTCGGTACCCTCGAGTCTGGTAAAGAAACCGCTGCTGCGAAATTTGAACGCCAGCACATGG
ACTCGTCTACTAGCGCAGCTTAATTAACCTAGGCTGCTGCCACCGCTGAGCAATAACTAGCATAACCCCT
TGGGGCCTCTAAACGGGTCTTGAGGGGTTTTTTGCTGAAACCTCAGGCATTTGAGAAGCACACGGTCACA
CTGCTTCCGGTAGTCAATAAACCGGTAAACCAGCAATAGACATAAGCGGCTATTTAACGACCCTGCCCTG
AACCGACGACAAGCTGACGACCGGGTCTCCGCAAGTGGCACTTTTCGGGGAAATGTGCGCGGAACCCCTA
TTTGTTTATTTTTCTAAATACATTCAAATATGTATCCGCTCATGAATTAATTCTTAGAAAAACTCATCGA
GCATCAAATGAAACTGCAATTTATTCATATCAGGATTATCAATACCATATTTTTGAAAAAGCCGTTTCTG
TAATGAAGGAGAAAACTCACCGAGGCAGTTCCATAGGATGGCAAGATCCTGGTATCGGTCTGCGATTCCG
ACTCGTCCAACATCAATACAACCTATTAATTTCCCCTCGTCAAAAATAAGGTTATCAAGTGAGAAATCAC
CATGAGTGACGACTGAATCCGGTGAGAATGGCAAAAGTTTATGCATTTCTTTCCAGACTTGTTCAACAGG
CCAGCCATTACGCTCGTCATCAAAATCACTCGCATCAACCAAACCGTTATTCATTCGTGATTGCGCCTGA
GCGAGACGAAATACGCGGTCGCTGTTAAAAGGACAATTACAAACAGGAATCGAATGCAACCGGCGCAGGA
ACACTGCCAGCGCATCAACAATATTTTCACCTGAATCAGGATATTCTTCTAATACCTGGAATGCTGTTTT
CCCGGGGATCGCAGTGGTGAGTAACCATGCATCATCAGGAGTACGGATAAAATGCTTGATGGTCGGAAGA
GGCATAAATTCCGTCAGCCAGTTTAGTCTGACCATCTCATCTGTAACATCATTGGCAACGCTACCTTTGC
CATGTTTCAGAAACAACTCTGGCGCATCGGGCTTCCCATACAATCGATAGATTGTCGCACCTGATTGCCC
GACATTATCGCGAGCCCATTTATACCCATATAAATCAGCATCCATGTTGGAATTTAATCGCGGCCTAGAG
CAAGACGTTTCCCGTTGAATATGGCTCATACTCTTCCTTTTTCAATATTATTGAAGCATTTATCAGGGTT
ATTGTCTCATGAGCGGATACATATTTGAATGTATTTAGAAAAATAAACAAATAGGCATGCAGCGCTCTTC
CGCTTCCTCGCTCACTGACTCGCTACGCTCGGTCGTTCGACTGCGGCGAGCGGTGTCAGCTCACTCAAAA
GCGGTAATACGGTTATCCACAGAATCAGGGGATAAAGCCGGAAAGAACATGTGAGCAAAAAGCAAAGCAC
CGGAAGAAGCCAACGCCGCAGGCGTTTTTCCATAGGCTCCGCCCCCCTGACGAGCATCACAAAAATCGAC
GCTCAAGCCAGAGGTGGCGAAACCCGACAGGACTATAAAGATACCAGGCGTTTCCCCCTGGAAGCTCCCT
CGTGCGCTCTCCTGTTCCGACCCTGCCGCTTACCGGATACCTGTCCGCCTTTCTCCCTTCGGGAAGCGTG
GCGCTTTCTCATAGCTCACGCTGTTGGTATCTCAGTTCGGTGTAGGTCGTTCGCTCCAAGCTGGGCTGTG
TGCACGAACCCCCCGTTCAGCCCGACCGCTGCGCCTTATCCGGTAACTATCGTCTTGAGTCCAACCCGGT
AAGACACGACTTATCGCCACTGGCAGCAGCCATTGGTAACTGATTTAGAGGACTTTGTCTTGAAGTTATG
CACCTGTTAAGGCTAAACTGAAAGAACAGATTTTGGTGAGTGCGGTCCTCCAACCCACTTACCTTGGTTC
AAAGAGTTGGTAGCTCAGCGAACCTTGAGAAAACCACCGTTGGTAGCGGTGGTTTTTCTTTATTTATGAG
ATGATGAATCAATCGGTCTATCAAGTCAACGAACAGCTATTCCGTTACTCTAGATTTCAGTGCAATTTAT
CTCTTCAAATGTAGCACCTGAAGTCAGCCCCATACGATATAAGTTGTAATTCTCATGTTAGTCATGCCCC
GCGCCCACCGGAAGGAGCTGACTGGGTTGAAGGCTCTCAAGGGCATCGGTCGAGATCCCGGTGCCTAATG
AGTGAGCTAACTTACATTAATTGCGTTGCGCTCACTGCCCGCTTTCCAGTCGGGAAACCTGTCGTGCCAG
CTGCATTAATGAATCGGCCAACGCGCGGGGAGAGGCGGTTTGCGTATTGGGCGCCAGGGTGGTTTTTCTT
TTCACCAGTGAGACGGGCAACAGCTGATTGCCCTTCACCGCCTGGCCCTGAGAGAGTTGCAGCAAGCGGT
CCACGCTGGTTTGCCCCAGCAGGCGAAAATCCTGTTTGATGGTGGTTAACGGCGGGATATAACATGAGCT
GTCTTCGGTATCGTCGTATCCCACTACCGAGATGTCCGCACCAACGCGCAGCCCGGACTCGGTAATGGCG
CGCATTGCGCCCAGCGCCATCTGATCGTTGGCAACCAGCATCGCAGTGGGAACGATGCCCTCATTCAGCA
TTTGCATGGTTTGTTGAAAACCGGACATGGCACTCCAGTCGCCTTCCCGTTCCGCTATCGGCTGAATTTG
ATTGCGAGTGAGATATTTATGCCAGCCAGCCAGACGCAGACGCGCCGAGACAGAACTTAATGGGCCCGCT
AACAGCGCGATTTGCTGGTGACCCAATGCGACCAGATGCTCCACGCCCAGTCGCGTACCGTCTTCATGGG
AGAAAATAATACTGTTGATGGGTGTCTGGTCAGAGACATCAAGAAATAACGCCGGAACATTAGTGCAGGC
AGCTTCCACAGCAATGGCATCCTGGTCATCCAGCGGATAGTTAATGATCAGCCCACTGACGCGTTGCGCG
AGAAGATTGTGCACCGCCGCTTTACAGGCTTCGACGCCGCTTCGTTCTACCATCGACACCACCACGCTGG
CACCCAGTTGATCGGCGCGAGATTTAATCGCCGCGACAATTTGCGACGGCGCGTGCAGGGCCAGACTGGA
GGTGGCAACGCCAATCAGCAACGACTGTTTGCCCGCCAGTTGTTGTGCCACGCGGTTGGGAATGTAATTC
AGCTCCGCCATCGCCGCTTCCACTTTTTCCCGCGTTTTCGCAGAAACGTGGCTGGCCTGGTTCACCACGC
GGGAAACGGTCTGATAAGAGACACCGGCATACTCTGCGACATCGTATAACGTTACTGGTTTCACATTCAC
CACCCTGAATTGACTCTCTTCCGGGCGCTATCATGCCATACCGCGAAAGGTTTTGCGCCATTCGATGGTG
TCCGGGATCTCGACGCTCTCCCTTATGCGACTCCTGCATTAGGAAATTAATACGACTCACTATAGGGGA
